>Addgene plasmid #53132 | pGfa(B3)-nLac | depositor full sequence | sequence record 82721 | pGfa(B3)-nLac sequence 8999 bps
GCGCCCAATACGCAAACCGCCTCTCCCCGCGCGTTGGCCGATTCATTAATGCAGCTGGCACGACAGGTTT
CCCGACTGGAAAGCGGGCAGTGAGCGCAACGCAATTAATGTGAGTTAGCTCACTCATTAGGCACCCCAGG
CTTTACACTTTATGCTTCCGGCTCGTATGTTGTGTGGAATTGTGAGCGGATAACAATTTCACACAGGAAA
CAGCTATGACCATGATTACGAATTCGAGCTCGGTACCAGATCTGAGCTCCCACCTCCCTCTCTGTGCTGG
GACTCACAGAGGGAGACCTCAGGAGGCAGTCTGTCCATCACATGTCCAAATGCAGAGCATACCCTGGGCT
GGGCGCAGTGGCGCACAACTGTAATTCCAGCACTTTGGGAGGCTGATGTGGAAGGATCACTTGAGCCCAG
AAGTTCTAGACCAGCCTGGGCAACATGGCAAGACCCTATCTCTACAAAAAAAGTTAAAAAATCAGCCACG
TGTGGTGACACACACCTGTAGTCCCAGCTATTCAGGAGGCTGAGGTGAGGGGATCACTTAAGGCTGGGAG
GTTGAGGCTGCAGTGAGTCGTGGTTGCGCCACTGCACTCCAGCCTGGGCAACAGTGAGACCCTGTCTCAA
AAGACAAAAAAAAAAAAAAAAAAAAAAAGAACATATCCTGGTGTGGAGTAGGGGACGCTGCTCTGACAGA
GGCTCGGGGGCCTGAGCTGGCTCTGTGAGCTGGGGAGGAGGCAGACAGCCAGGCCTTGTCTGCAAGCAGA
CCTGGCAGCATTGGGCTGGCCGCCCCCCAGGGCCTCCTCTTCATGCCCAGTGAATGACTCACCTTGGCAC
AGACACAATGTTCGGGGTGGGCACAGTGCCTGCTTCCCGCCGCACCCCAGCCCCCCTCAAATGCCTTCCG
AGAAGCCCATTGAGCAGGGGGCTTGCATTGCACCCCAGCCTGACAGCCTGGCATCTTGGGATAAAAGCAG
CACAGCCCCCTAGGGGCTGCCCTTGCTGTGTGGCGCCACCGGCGGTGGAGAACAAGGCTCTATTCAGCCT
GTGCCCAGGAAAGGGGATCAGGGGATGCCCAGGCATGGACAGTGGGTGGCAGGGGGGGAGAGGAGGGCTG
TCTGCTTCCCAGAAGTCCAAGGACACAAATGGGTGAGGGGACTGGGCAGGGTTCTGACCCTGTGGGACCA
GAGTGGAGGGCGTAGATGGACCTGAAGTCTCCAGGGACAACAGGGCCCAGGTCTCAGGCTCCTAGTTGGG
CCCAGTGGCTCCAGCGTTTCCAAACCCATCCATCCCCAGAGGTTCTTCCCATCTCTCCAGGCTGATGTGT
GGGAACTCGAGGAAATAAATCTCCAGTGGGAGACGGAGGGGTGGCCAGGGAAACGGGGCGCTGCAGGAAT
AAAGACGAGCCAGCACAGCCAGCTCATGTGTAACGGCTTTGTGGAGCTGTCAAGGCCTGGTCTCTGGGAG
AGAGGCACAGGGAGGCCAGACAAGGAAGGGGTGACCTGGAGGGACAGATCCAGGGGCTAAAGTCCTGATA
AGGCAAGAGAGTGCCGGCCCCCTCTTGCCCTATCAGGACCTCCACTGCCACATAGAGGCCATGATTGACC
CTTAGACAAAGGGCTGGTGTCCAATCCCAGCCCCCAGCCCCAGAACTCCAGGGAATGAATGGGCAGAGAG
CAGGAATGTGGGACATCTGTGTTCAAGGGAAGGACTCCAGGAGTCTGCTGGGAATGAGGCCTAGTAGGAA
ATGAGGTGGCCCTTGAGGGTACAGAACAGGTTCATTCTTCGCCAAATTCCCAGCACCTTGCAGGCACTTA
CAGCTGAGTGAGATAATGCCTGGGTTATGAAATCAAAAAGTTGGAAAGCAGGTCAGAGGTCATCTGGTAC
AGCCCTTCCTTCCCTTTTTTTTTTTTTTTTTTTGTGAGACAAGGTCTCTCTCTGTTGCCCAGGCTGGAGT
GGCGCAAACACAGCTCACTGCAGCCTCAACCTACTGGGCTCAAGCAATCCTCCAGCCTCAGCCTCCCAAA
GTGCTGGGATTACAAGCATGAGCCACCCCACTCAGCCCTTTCCTTCCTTTTTAATTGATGCATAATAATT
GTAAGTATTCATCATGGTCCAACCAACCCTTTCTTGACCCACCTTCCTAGAGAGAGGGTCCTCTTGCTTC
AGCGGTCAGGGCCCCAGACCCATGGTCTGGCTCCAGGTACCACCTGCCTCATGCAGGAGTTGGCGTGCCC
AGGAAGCTCTGCCTCTGGGCACAGTGACCTCAGTGGGGTGAGGGGAGCTCTCCCCATAGCTGGGCTGCGG
CCCAACCCCACCCCCTCAGGCTATGCCAGGGGGTGTTGCCAGGGGCACCCGATCTTCCTCTTCATGCCCA
GTGAATGACTCACCTTGGCACAGACACAATGTTCGGGGTGGGCACAGTGCCTGCTTCCCGCCGCACCCCA
GCCCCCCTCAAATGCCTTCCGAGAAGCCCATTGAGCAGGCCCGATCTTCCTCTTCATGCCCAGTGAATGA
CTCACCTTGGCACAGACACAATGTTCGGGGTGGGCACAGTGCCTGCTTCCCGCCGCACCCCAGCCCCCCT
CAAATGCCTTCCGAGAAGCCCATTGAGCAGGCCCGATCTTCCTCTTCATGCCCAGTGAATGACTCACCTT
GGCACAGACACAATGTTCGGGGTGGGCACAGTGCCTGCTTCCCGCCGCACCCCAGCCCCCCTCAAATGCC
TTCCGAGAAGCCCATTGAGCAGGCCCGGGCATCGCCAGTCTAGCCCACTCCTTCATAAAGCCCTCGCATC
CCAGGAGCGAGCAGAGCCAGAGCAGGTTGGAGAGGAGACGCATCACCTCCGCTGCTCGCGGGGATCCTCT
AGAGTCGACGGATCCGGGGAATTCCCCAGTCTCAGGATCCACCATGGGGCCCAAGAAGAAACGCAAAGTG
GGGAGCATGGGGGATCCCGTCGTTTTACAACGTCGTGACTGGGAAAACCCTGGCGTTACCCAACTTAATC
GCCTTGCAGCACATCCCCCTTTCGCCAGCTGGCGTAATAGCGAAGAGGCCCGCACCGATCGCCCTTCCCA
ACAGTTGCGCAGCCTGAATGGCGAATGGCGCTTTGCCTGGTTTCCGGCACCAGAAGCGGTGCCGGAAAGC
TGGCTGGAGTGCGATCTTCCTGAGGCCGATACTGTCGTCGTCCCCTCAAACTGGCAGATGCACGGTTACG
ATGCGCCCATCTACACCAACGTAACCTATCCCATTACGGTCAATCCGCCGTTTGTTCCCACGGAGAATCC
GACGGGTTGTTACTCGCTCACATTTAATGTTGATGAAAGCTGGCTACAGGAAGGCCAGACGCGAATTATT
TTTGATGGCGTTAACTCGGCGTTTCATCTGTGGTGCAACGGGCGCTGGGTCGGTTACGGCCAGGACAGTC
GTTTGCCGTCTGAATTTGACCTGAGCGCATTTTTACGCGCCGGAGAAAACCGCCTCGCGGTGATGGTGCT
GCGTTGGAGTGACGGCAGTTATCTGGAAGATCAGGATATGTGGCGGATGAGCGGCATTTTCCGTGACGTC
TCGTTGCTGCATAAACCGACTACACAAATCAGCGATTTCCATGTTGCCACTCGCTTTAATGATGATTTCA
GCCGCGCTGTACTGGAGGCTGAAGTTCAGATGTGCGGCGAGTTGCGTGACTACCTACGGGTAACAGTTTC
TTTATGGCAGGGTGAAACGCAGGTCGCCAGCGGCACCGCGCCTTTCGGCGGTGAAATTATCGATGAGCGT
GGTGGTTATGCCGATCGCGTCACACTACGTCTGAACGTCGAAAACCCGAAACTGTGGAGCGCCGAAATCC
CGAATCTCTATCGTGCGGTGGTTGAACTGCACACCGCCGACGGCACGCTGATTGAAGCAGAAGCCTGCGA
TGTCGGTTTCCGCGAGGTGCGGATTGAAAATGGTCTGCTGCTGCTGAACGGCAAGCCGTTGCTGATTCGA
GGCGTTAACCGTCACGAGCATCATCCTCTGCATGGTCAGGTCATGGATGAGCAGACGATGGTGCAGGATA
TCCTGCTGATGAAGCAGAACAACTTTAACGCCGTGCGCTGTTCGCATTATCCGAACCATCCGCTGTGGTA
CACGCTGTGCGACCGCTACGGCCTGTATGTGGTGGATGAAGCCAATATTGAAACCCACGGCATGGTGCCA
ATGAATCGTCTGACCGATGATCCGCGCTGGCTACCGGCGATGAGCGAACGCGTAACGCGAATGGTGCAGC
GCGATCGTAATCACCCGAGTGTGATCATCTGGTCGCTGGGGAATGAATCAGGCCACGGCGCTAATCACGA
CGCGCTGTATCGCTGGATCAAATCTGTCGATCCTTCCCGCCCGGTGCAGTATGAAGGCGGCGGAGCCGAC
ACCACGGCCACCGATATTATTTGCCCGATGTACGCGCGCGTGGATGAAGACCAGCCCTTCCCGGCTGTGC
CGAAATGGTCCATCAAAAAATGGCTTTCGCTACCTGGAGAGACGCGCCCGCTGATCCTTTGCGAATACGC
CCACGCGATGGGTAACAGTCTTGGCGGTTTCGCTAAATACTGGCAGGCGTTTCGTCAGTATCCCCGTTTA
CAGGGCGGCTTCGTCTGGGACTGGGTGGATCAGTCGCTGATTAAATATGATGAAAACGGCAACCCGTGGT
CGGCTTACGGCGGTGATTTTGGCGATACGCCGAACGATCGCCAGTTCTGTATGAACGGTCTGGTCTTTGC
CGACCGCACGCCGCATCCAGCGCTGACGGAAGCAAAACACCAGCAGCAGTTTTTCCAGTTCCGTTTATCC
GGGCAAACCATCGAAGTGACCAGCGAATACCTGTTCCGTCATAGCGATAACGAGCTCCTGCACTGGATGG
TGGCGCTGGATGGTAAGCCGCTGGCAAGCGGTGAAGTGCCTCTGGATGTCGCTCCACAAGGTAAACAGTT
GATTGAACTGCCTGAACTACCGCAGCCGGAGAGCGCCGGGCAACTCTGGCTCACAGTACGCGTAGTGCAA
CCGAACGCGACCGCATGGTCAGAAGCCGGGCACATCAGCGCCTGGCAGCAGTGGCGTCTGGCGGAAAACC
TCAGTGTGACGCTCCCCGCCGCGTCCCACGCCATCCCGCATCTGACCACCAGCGAAATGGATTTTTGCAT
CGAGCTGGGTAATAAGCGTTGGCAATTTAACCGCCAGTCAGGCTTTCTTTCACAGATGTGGATTGGCGAT
AAAAAACAACTGCTGACGCCGCTGCGCGATCAGTTCACCCGTGCACCGCTGGATAACGACATTGGCGTAA
GTGAAGCGACCCGCATTGACCCTAACGCCTGGGTCGAACGCTGGAAGGCGGCGGGCCATTACCAGGCCGA
AGCAGCGTTGTTGCAGTGCACGGCAGATACACTTGCTGATGCGGTGCTGATTACGACCGCTCACGCGTGG
CAGCATCAGGGGAAAACCTTATTTATCAGCCGGAAAACCTACCGGATTGATGGTAGTGGTCAAATGGCGA
TTACCGTTGATGTTGAAGTGGCGAGCGATACACCGCATCCGGCGCGGATTGGCCTGAACTGCCAGCTGGC
GCAGGTAGCAGAGCGGGTAAACTGGCTCGGATTAGGGCCGCAAGAAAACTATCCCGACCGCCTTACTGCC
GCCTGTTTTGACCGCTGGGATCTGCCATTGTCAGACATGTATACCCCGTACGTCTTCCCGAGCGAAAACG
GTCTGCGCTGCGGGACGCGCGAATTGAATTATGGCCCACACCAGTGGCGCGGCGACTTCCAGTTCAACAT
CAGCCGCTACAGTCAACAGCAACTGATGGAAACCAGCCATCGCCATCTGCTGCACGCGGAAGAAGGCACA
TGGCTGAATATCGACGGTTTCCATATGGGGATTGGTGGCGACGACTCCTGGAGCCCGTCAGTATCGGCGG
AATTCCAGCTGAGCGCCGGTCGCTACCATTACCAGTTGGTCTGGTGTCAAAAATAATAATAACCGGGCAG
GGGGGATCCGCAGATCCCGGCCAGATACCGATGCTGCCGCAGCAAAAGCAGGAGCAGATGCCGCCGTCGC
AGGCGAAGATGTCGCAGACGGAGGAGGCGATGCTGCCGGCGGAGGAGGCGAAGTAAGTAGAGGGCTGGGC
TGGGCTGTGGGGGGTGTGGGGTGCGGGACTGGGCAGTCTGGGAGTCCCTCTCACCACTTTTCTTACCTTT
CTAGGATGCTGCCGTCGCCGCCGCTCATACACCATAAGGTGTAAAAAATACTAGATGCACAGAATAGCAA
GTCCATCAAAACTCCTGCGTGAGAATTTTACCAGACTTCAAGAGCATCTCGCCACATCTTGAAAAATGCC
ACCGTCCGATGAAAAACAGGAGCCTGCTAAGGAACAATGCCACCTGTCAATAAATGTTGAAAACTCATCC
CATTCCTGCCTCTTGGTCCTTGGGCTTGGGGAGGGGTGCGCGGATGTGGTTAGGGAACATGACTGGTCAA
ATGGGAAGGGCTTCAAAAGAATTCCCAATATTGACTACCAAGCCACCTGTACAGATCGAATTCAGATCTG
CCTGCAGGCATGCAAGCTTGGCACTGGCCGTCGTTTTACAACGTCGTGACTGGGAAAACCCTGGCGTTAC
CCAACTTAATCGCCTTGCAGCACATCCCCCTTTCGCCAGCTGGCGTAATAGCGAAGAGGCCCGCACCGAT
CGCCCTTCCCAACAGTTGCGCAGCCTGAATGGCGAATGGCGCCTGATGCGGTATTTTCTCCTTACGCATC
TGTGCGGTATTTCACACCGCATATGGTGCACTCTCAGTACAATCTGCTCTGATGCCGCATAGTTAAGCCA
GCCCCGACACCCGCCAACACCCGCTGACGCGCCCTGACGGGCTTGTCTGCTCCCGGCATCCGCTTACAGA
CAAGCTGTGACCGTCTCCGGGAGCTGCATGTGTCAGAGGTTTTCACCGTCATCACCGAAACGCGCGAGAC
GAAAGGGCCTCGTGATACGCCTATTTTTATAGGTTAATGTCATGATAATAATGGTTTCTTAGACGTCAGG
TGGCACTTTTCGGGGAAATGTGCGCGGAACCCCTATTTGTTTATTTTTCTAAATACATTCAAATATGTAT
CCGCTCATGAGACAATAACCCTGATAAATGCTTCAATAATATTGAAAAAGGAAGAGTATGAGTATTCAAC
ATTTCCGTGTCGCCCTTATTCCCTTTTTTGCGGCATTTTGCCTTCCTGTTTTTGCTCACCCAGAAACGCT
GGTGAAAGTAAAAGATGCTGAAGATCAGTTGGGTGCACGAGTGGGTTACATCGAACTGGATCTCAACAGC
GGTAAGATCCTTGAGAGTTTTCGCCCCGAAGAACGTTTTCCAATGATGAGCACTTTTAAAGTTCTGCTAT
GTGGCGCGGTATTATCCCGTATTGACGCCGGGCAAGAGCAACTCGGTCGCCGCATACACTATTCTCAGAA
TGACTTGGTTGAGTACTCACCAGTCACAGAAAAGCATCTTACGGATGGCATGACAGTAAGAGAATTATGC
AGTGCTGCCATAACCATGAGTGATAACACTGCGGCCAACTTACTTCTGACAACGATCGGAGGACCGAAGG
AGCTAACCGCTTTTTTGCACAACATGGGGGATCATGTAACTCGCCTTGATCGTTGGGAACCGGAGCTGAA
TGAAGCCATACCAAACGACGAGCGTGACACCACGATGCCTGTAGCAATGGCAACAACGTTGCGCAAACTA
TTAACTGGCGAACTACTTACTCTAGCTTCCCGGCAACAATTAATAGACTGGATGGAGGCGGATAAAGTTG
CAGGACCACTTCTGCGCTCGGCCCTTCCGGCTGGCTGGTTTATTGCTGATAAATCTGGAGCCGGTGAGCG
TGGGTCTCGCGGTATCATTGCAGCACTGGGGCCAGATGGTAAGCCCTCCCGTATCGTAGTTATCTACACG
ACGGGGAGTCAGGCAACTATGGATGAACGAAATAGACAGATCGCTGAGATAGGTGCCTCACTGATTAAGC
ATTGGTAACTGTCAGACCAAGTTTACTCATATATACTTTAGATTGATTTAAAACTTCATTTTTAATTTAA
AAGGATCTAGGTGAAGATCCTTTTTGATAATCTCATGACCAAAATCCCTTAACGTGAGTTTTCGTTCCAC
TGAGCGTCAGACCCCGTAGAAAAGATCAAAGGATCTTCTTGAGATCCTTTTTTTCTGCGCGTAATCTGCT
GCTTGCAAACAAAAAAACCACCGCTACCAGCGGTGGTTTGTTTGCCGGATCAAGAGCTACCAACTCTTTT
TCCGAAGGTAACTGGCTTCAGCAGAGCGCAGATACCAAATACTGTCCTTCTAGTGTAGCCGTAGTTAGGC
CACCACTTCAAGAACTCTGTAGCACCGCCTACATACCTCGCTCTGCTAATCCTGTTACCAGTGGCTGCTG
CCAGTGGCGATAAGTCGTGTCTTACCGGGTTGGACTCAAGACGATAGTTACCGGATAAGGCGCAGCGGTC
GGGCTGAACGGGGGGTTCGTGCACACAGCCCAGCTTGGAGCGAACGACCTACACCGAACTGAGATACCTA
CAGCGTGAGCTATGAGAAAGCGCCACGCTTCCCGAAGGGAGAAAGGCGGACAGGTATCCGGTAAGCGGCA
GGGTCGGAACAGGAGAGCGCACGAGGGAGCTTCCAGGGGGAAACGCCTGGTATCTTTATAGTCCTGTCGG
GTTTCGCCACCTCTGACTTGAGCGTCGATTTTTGTGATGCTCGTCAGGGGGGCGGAGCCTATGGAAAAAC
GCCAGCAACGCGGCCTTTTTACGGTTCCTGGCCTTTTGCTGGCCTTTTGCTCACATGTTCTTTCCTGCGT
TATCCCCTGATTCTGTGGATAACCGTATTACCGCCTTTGAGTGAGCTGATACCGCTCGCCGCAGCCGAAC
GACCGAGCGCAGCGAGTCAGTGAGCGAGGAAGCGGAAGA
Features (pLannotate 1.2.2; 17 found; start..end, strand, type, name):
      1..93      +  CDS            lacI (fragment): lac repressor; lacI; The lac repressor binds to the lac operator to inhibit transcription in E. coli. This inhibition can be relieved by adding lactose or isopropyl-β-D-thiogalactopyranoside (IPTG).
    106..127     +  protein_bind   CAP binding site: CAP binding activates transcription in the presence of cAMP. E. coli catabolite activator protein
    142..172     +  promoter       lac promoter: promoter for the E. coli lac operon
    180..196     +  protein_bind   lac operator: The lac repressor binds to the lac operator to inhibit transcription in E. coli. This inhibition can be relieved by adding lactose or isopropyl-β-D-thiogalactopyranoside (IPTG). lac repressor encoded by lacI
    230..247     +  misc_feature   MCS (fragment): pUC18/19 multiple cloning site
    334..594     -  CDS            GVQW1 (fragment): GVQW1_HUMAN - Also known as TIGD1L2. Experimental evidence at transcript level: Swiss-Prot protein existence level 2. From Homo sapiens (Human).
   1973..2068    +  CDS            C14orf178 (fragment): CN178_HUMAN - Experimental evidence at transcript level: Swiss-Prot protein existence level 2. From Homo sapiens (Human).
   2859..2879    +  misc_feature   MCS (fragment): pUC18/19 multiple cloning site
   2959..6006    +  CDS            lacZ: β-galactosidase; lacZ
   6043..6090    +  CDS            PRM1 (fragment): HSP1_RABIT - Also known as PRM-1. Experimental evidence at protein level: Swiss-Prot protein existence level 1. Protamines substitute for histones in the chromatin of sperm during the haploid phase of spermatogenesis. They compact sperm DNA into a highly condensed, stable and inactive complex. From Oryctolagus cuniculus (Rabbit).
   6581..6599    +  misc_feature   MCS (fragment): pUC18/19 multiple cloning site
   6602..6756    +  CDS            lacZα (fragment): LacZα fragment of β-galactosidase; lacZ fragment
   6762..6861    -  misc_feature   bom (fragment): basis of mobility region from pBR322
   6963..6998    -  CDS            rop (fragment): Rop protein, which maintains plasmids at low copy number; rop
   7093..7197    +  promoter       AmpR promoter: bla
   7198..8058    +  CDS            AmpR: β-lactamase; bla; confers resistance to ampicillin, carbenicillin, and related antibiotics
   8229..8817    +  rep_origin     ori: high-copy-number ColE1/pMB1/pBR322/pUC origin of replication
