[The description below was written by a language model from this plasmid's Addgene catalogue record and pLannotate feature annotations shown in this document.]
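Description:
pGfa(B3)-nLac is a roughly 9 kb mammalian expression and reporter plasmid built on a pUC18 backbone. It is propagated in E. coli using the high-copy ColE1/pUC origin and selected with ampicillin through the β-lactamase (AmpR) gene. Remnants of the pUC lac region (CAP site, lac promoter and operator, lacZα fragment, split polylinker pieces) flank the inserted cassette and are backbone leftovers rather than functional parts of the mammalian payload.

The payload is an enhanced version of the human glial fibrillary acidic protein (GFAP) promoter known as gfa2, spanning -2163 to +47 relative to the transcription start, with the GFAP initiating ATG changed to TTG so that translation begins in the downstream reporter. Three extra copies of the gfa2 B segment, an enhancer element of this promoter, were inserted into the SmaI site just upstream of the basal promoter. The annotation tool does not label the promoter itself. The short human "CDS" fragments it reports in this region are probably incidental matches within the genomic promoter sequence. The promoter drives a nuclear-localised β-galactosidase (NLS-lacZ), followed by an "mP1" segment. This corresponds to the protamine-1 match annotated just after lacZ and presumably provides 3′ processing signals, although the record does not say so.

The construct is a variant of pGfa2-nLac designed for stronger glia-directed transgene expression, with nuclear β-galactosidase staining marking the expressing cells. The depositor reports about 75-fold higher activity than the parent in transfected cells. It does not work in transgenic mice, however, possibly because such high expression is toxic.
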