Addgene plasmid #53132: pGfa(B3)-nLac
Purpose: expression of nuclear LacZ driven by Gfa2 promoter with 3 additional B sites, has about 75 times higher activity than pGfa2-nLac in transfected cells
Depositing lab: Michael Brenner. Depositing organization: National Institute of Neurological Disorders and Strokes (NINDS). Publication: Increased glia-specific transgene expression with glial fibrillary acidic protein promoters containing multiple enhancer elements. de Leeuw B, Su M, ter Horst M, Iwata S, Rodijk M, Hoeben RC, Messing A, Smitt PS, Brenner M. J Neurosci Res. 2006 Apr;83(5):744-53. 10.1002/jnr.20776 PubMed 16496373.
Backbone
  Vector backbone: pUC18
  Vector type: Mammalian Expression, Mouse Targeting
Growth in bacteria
  Bacterial resistance: Ampicillin, 100 μg/mL
  Growth temperature: 37°C
  Growth strain: DH5alpha
  Copy number: Unknown
Gene/Insert
  Gene/Insert name: Gfa2 (alt names: glial fibrillary acidic protein; GFAP)
  Species: H. sapiens (human)
  Mutation: -2163 to +47, with 3 copies of the gfa2 B segment inserted into the Sma I site just upstream of the basal promoter, with the initiating ATG mutated to TTG
  Entrez Gene: GFAP (a.k.a. ALXDRD)
  Promoter: human Gfa2
  Tag / fusion protein: NLS (C terminal on insert); LacZ (C terminal on insert); mP1 (C terminal on insert)
  Cloning method: Restriction Enzyme; 5′ cloning site BglII (not destroyed); 3′ cloning site BglII (not destroyed)
  Sequencing primers: 5′ MB-351 CATCGCCAGTCTAGCCCACTCCT; 3′ MB-352 GACGTTGTAAAACGACGGCCAGT
Terms and licenses: Academic/Nonprofit Terms; Industry Terms: Not Available to Industry
Depositor comments: This plasmid is a variant of pGfa2-nLac (Addgene plasmid #53126) constructed by inserting 3 copies of the gfa2 B segment (Besnard et al. 1991) into the Sma I site just upstream of the basal promoter. It has about 75 times higher activity than pGfa2-nLac in transfected cells, but does not work in transgenic mice; possibly the high level of expression it produces is toxic.
How to cite: pGfa(B3)-nLac was a gift from Michael Brenner (Addgene plasmid # 53132 ; http://n2t.net/addgene:53132 ; RRID:Addgene_53132)
