>Addgene plasmid #53132 | pGfa(B3)-nLac | addgene partial sequence | sequence record 84071 | M13pUC-Rev 5'-AGCGGATAACAATTTCACACAGG-3'
CGAATTCGAGCTCGGTACCAGATCTGAGCTCCCACCTCCCTCTCTGTGCTGGGACTCACAGAGGGAGACC
TCAGGAGGCAGTCTGTCCATCACATGTCCAAATGCAGAGCATACCCTGGGCTGGGCGCAGTGGCGCACAA
CTGTAATTCCAGCACTTTGGGAGGCTGATGTGGAAGGATCACTTGAGCCCAGAAGTTCTAGACCAGCCTG
GGCAACATGGCAAGACCCTATCTCTACAAAAAAAGTTAAAAAATCAGCCACGTGTGGTGACACACACCTG
TAGTCCCAGCTATTCAGGAGGCTGAGGTGAGGGGATCACTTAAGGCTGGGAGGTTGAGGCTGCAGTGAGT
CGTGGTTGCGCCACTGCACTCCAGCCTGGGCAACAGTGAGACCCTGTCTCAAAAGACAAAAAAAAAAAAA
AAAAAAAAAAGAACATATCCTGGTGTGGAGTAGGGGACGCTGCTCTGACAGAGGCTCGGGGGCCTGAGCT
GGCTCTGTGAGCTGGGGAGGAGGCAGACAGCCAGGCCTTGTCTGCAAGCAGACCTGGCAGCATTGGGCTG
GCCGCCCCCCAGGGCCTCCTCTTCATGCCCAGTGAATGACTCACCTTGGCACAGACACAATGTTCGGGGT
GGGCACAGTGCCTGCTTCCCGCCGCACCCCAGCCCCCCTCAAATGCCTTCCGAGAAGCCCATTGAGCAGG
GGGCTTGCATTGCACCCCAGCCTGACAGCCTGGCATCTTGGGATAAAAGCAGCACAGCCCCCTAGGGGCT
GCCCTTGCTGTGTGGCGCCACCGGCGGTGGAGAACAAGGCTCTATTCAGCCTGTGCCCAGGAAAGGGGAT
CAGGGGATGCCCAGGCATGGACAGTGGGTGGCAGGGGGGGAGAGGAGGGCTGTCTGCTTCCCAGAAGTCC
AAGGACACAAAT
