>Addgene plasmid #53132 | pGfa(B3)-nLac | addgene partial sequence | sequence record 84073 | M13-F20 5'-TGTAAAACGACGGCCAGT-3'
ATCTGTACAGGTGGCTTGGTAGTCAATATTGGGAATTCTTTTGAAGCCCTTCCCATTTGACCAGTCATGT
TCCCTAACCACATCCGCGCACCCCTCCCCAAGCCCAAGGACCAAGAGGCAGGAATGGGATGAGTTTTCAA
CATTTATTGACAGGTGGCATTGTTCCTTAGCAGGCTCCTGTTTTTCATCGGACGGTGGCATTTTTCAAGA
TGTGGCGAGATGCTCTTGAAGTCTGGTAAAATTCTCACGCAGGAGTTTTGATGGACTTGCTATTCTGTGC
ATCTAGTATTTTTTACACCTTATGGTGTATGAGCGGCGGCGACGGCAGCATCCTAGAAAGGTAAGAAAAG
TGGTGAGAGGGACTCCCAGACTGCCCAGTCCCGCACCCCACACCCCCCACAGCCCAGCCCAGCCCTCTAC
TTACTTCGCCTCCTCCGCCGGCAGCATCGCCTCCTCCGTCTGCGACATCTTCGCCTGCGACGGCGGCATC
TGCTCCTGCTTTTGCTGCGGCAGCATCGGTATCTGGCCGGGATCTGCGGATCCCCCCTGCCCGGTTATTA
TTATTTTTGACACCAGACCAACTGGTAATGGTAGCGACCGGCGCTCAGCTGGAATTCCGCCGATACTGAC
GGGCTCCAGGAGTCGTCGCCACCAATCCCCATATGGAAACCGTCGATATTCAGCCATGTGCCTTCTTCCG
CGTGCAGCAGATGGCGATGGCTGGTTTCCATCAGTTGCTGTTGACTGTAGCGGCTGATGTTGAACTGGAA
GTCGCCGCGCCACTGGTGTGGGCCATAATTCAATTCGCGCGTCCCGCAGCGCAGACCGTTTTCGCTCGGG
AAGACGTACGGGGTATACATGTCTGACAATGGCAGATCCCAGCGGTCAAAACAGGCGGCAGTAAGGCGGT
CGGGATAGTTTTCTTGCGGCCCTAATCCGAGCCAGTTTACCCGCTCTGCTACCTGCGCCAGCTGGCAGTT
CAGGCCAATCCGCGCCGGATGCGGTGTATCGCTCGCCACTTCAACATCAACGGTAATCGCCATTTGACCA
CTACCATCAATCCGG
