>Addgene plasmid #53132 | pGfa(B3)-nLac | addgene partial sequence | sequence record 84074 | LacZ-R 5'-GACAGTATCGGCCTCAGGAA-3'
CGCTTCTGGTGCCGGAAACCAGGCAAAGCGCCATTCGCCATTCAGGCTGCGCAACTGTTGGGAAGGGCGA
TCGGTGCGGGCCTCTTCGCTATTACGCCAGCTGGCGAAAGGGGGATGTGCTGCAAGGCGATTAAGTTGGG
TAACGCCAGGGTTTTCCCAGTCACGACGTTGTAAAACGACGGGATCCCCCATGCTCCCCACTTTGCGTTT
CTTCTTGGGCCCCATGGTGGATCCTGAGACTGGGGAATTCCCCGGATCCGTCGACTCTAGAGGATCCCCG
CGAGCAGCGGAGGTGATGCGTCTCCTCTCCAACCTGCTCTGGCTCTGCTCGCTCCTGGGATGCGAGGGCT
TTATGAAGGAGTGGGCTAGACTGGCGATGCCCGGGCCTGCTCAATGGGCTTCTCGGAAGGCATTTGAGGG
GGGCTGGGGTGCGGCGGGAAGCAGGCACTGTGCCCACCCCGAACATTGTGTCTGTGCCAAGGTGAGTCAT
TCACTGGGCATGAAGAGGAAGATCGGGCCTGCTCAATGGGCTTCTCGGAAGGCATTTGAGGGGGGCTGGG
GTGCGGCGGGAAGCAGGCACTGTGCCCACCCCGAACATTGTGTCTGTGCCAAGGTGAGTCATTCACTGGG
CATGAAGAGGAAGATCGGGCCTGCTCAATGGGCTTCTCGGAAGGCATTTGAGGGGGGCTGGGGTGCGGCG
GGAAGCAGGCACTGTGCCCACCCCGAACATTGTGTCTGTGCCAAGGTGAGTCATTCACTGGGCATGAAGA
GGAAGATCGGGTGCCCCTGGCAACACCCCCTGGCATAGCCTGAGGGGGTGGGGTTGGGCCGCAGCCCAGC
TATGGGGAGAGCTCCCCTCACCCCACTGAGGTCACTGTGCCCAGAGGCAGAGCTTCCTGGGCACGCCAAC
TCCTGCATGAGGCAGGTGGTACCTGGAGCCAGACCATGGGTCTGGGGCCCTGACCGCTGAAGCAAGAGGA
CCCTCTCTCTAG
